>Addgene plasmid #162945 | C512-E23: attB5r-mRuby3-nostop-attB1r | addgene full sequence | sequence record 330546 | Addgene NGS Result
AGCTCGAATTCTACAGTCACTAATACCATCTAAGTAGTTGATTCATAGTGACTGCATATGTTGTGTTTTA
CAGTATTATGTAGTCTGTTTTTTATGCAAAATCTAATTTAATATATTGATATTTATATCATTTTACGTTT
CTCGTTCAACTTTTGTATACAAAGTGGGACCGCATGGTGTCGAAGGGGGAGGAACTCATTAAGGAAAACA
TGCGCATGAAGGTCGTGATGGAGGGTTCCGTGAATGGCCACCAGTTTAAGTGCACCGGAGAAGGGGAAGG
ACGCCCGTACGAAGGGGTGCAAACAATGCGGATCAAGGTCATCGAAGGCGGACCTCTGCCTTTCGCGTTC
GACATCCTCGCCACTTCCTTTATGTACGGGAGCCGGACTTTCATCAAGTACCCGGCCGACATTCCCGATT
TCTTCAAGCAATCATTCCCGGAAGGCTTCACCTGGGAGAGAGTGACCAGATACGAGGATGGGGGAGTGGT
CACCGTGACGCAGGACACTTCGCTGGAGGACGGAGAGCTGGTGTACAACGTGAAGGTCCGCGGAGTGAAC
TTCCCCTCCAACGGACCAGTGATGCAGAAAAAGACTAAGGGCTGGGAACCCAACACCGAAATGATGTACC
CTGCCGATGGCGGTTTGAGGGGATACACCGACATCGCACTGAAGGTCGACGGCGGTGGACACCTCCACTG
CAACTTCGTCACCACCTACCGGTCCAAGAAAACCGTGGGCAACATCAAGATGCCGGGAGTGCATGCCGTG
GACCACAGACTTGAGCGCATTGAGGAGAGCGACAACGAAACCTACGTGGTGCAGCGGGAAGTGGCTGTGG
CCAAGTACAGCAACCTGGGTGGCGGCATGGATGAGCTGTATAAGACAACTTTGTACAAAAAAGTTGAACG
AGAAACGTAAAATGATATAAATATCAATATATTAAATTAGATTTTGCATAAAAAACAGACTACATAATAC
TGTAAAACACAACATATGCAGTCACTATGAACCAACTACTTAGATGGTATTAGTGACCTGTAGAATTCGA
GCTCTAGAGCTGCAGGGCGGCCGCGATATCCCCTATAGTGAGTCGTATTACATGGTCATAGCTGTTTCCT
GGCAGCTCTGGCCCGTGTCTCAAAATCTCTGATGTTACATTGCACAAGATCGGTACCCGGGGATCCTCTA
GACCAGCCAGGACAGAAATGCCTCGACTTCGCTGCTACCCAAGGTTGCCGGGTGACGCACACCGTGGAAA
CGGATGAAGGCACGAACCCAGTGGACATAAGCCTGTTCGGTTCGTAAGCTGTAATGCAAGTAGCGTATGC
GCTCACGCAACTGGTCCAGAACCTTGACCGAACGCAGCGGTGGTAACGGCGCAGTGGCGGTTTTCATGGC
TTGTTATGACTGTTTTTTTGGGGTACAGTCTATGCCTCGGGCATCCAAGCAGCAAGCGCGTTACGCCGTG
GGTCGATGTTTGATGTTATGGAGCAGCAACGATGTTACGCAGCAGGGCAGTCGCCCTAAAACAAAGTTAA
ACATTATGAGGGAAGCGGTGATCGCCGAAGTATCGACTCAACTATCAGAGGTAGTTGGCGTCATCGAGCG
CCATCTCGAACCGACGTTGCTGGCCGTACATTTGTACGGCTCCGCAGTGGATGGCGGCCTGAAGCCACAC
AGTGATATTGATTTGCTGGTTACGGTGACCGTAAGGCTTGATGAAACAACGCGGCGAGCTTTGATCAACG
ACCTTTTGGAAACTTCGGCTTCCCCTGGAGAGAGCGAGATTCTCCGCGCTGTAGAAGTCACCATTGTTGT
GCACGACGACATCATTCCGTGGCGTTATCCAGCTAAGCGCGAACTGCAATTTGGAGAATGGCAGCGCAAT
GACATTCTTGCAGGTATCTTCGAGCCAGCCACGATCGACATTGATCTGGCTATCTTGCTGACAAAAGCAA
GAGAACATAGCGTTGCCTTGGTAGGTCCAGCGGCGGAGGAACTCTTTGATCCGGTTCCTGAACAGGATCT
ATTTGAGGCGCTAAATGAAACCTTAACGCTATGGAACTCGCCGCCCGACTGGGCTGGCGATGAGCGAAAT
GTAGTGCTTACGTTGTCCCGCATTTGGTACAGCGCAGTAACCGGCAAAATCGCGCCGAAGGATGTCGCTG
CCGACTGGGCAATGGAGCGCCTGCCGGCCCAGTATCAGCCCGTCATACTTGAAGCTAGACAGGCTTATCT
TGGACAAGAAGAAGATCGCTTGGCCTCGCGCGCAGATCAGTTGGAAGAATTTGTCCACTACGTGAAAGGC
GAGATCACCAAGGTAGTCGGCAAATAACCCTCGAGCCACCCATGACCAAAATCCCTTAACGTGAGTTACG
CGTCGTTCCACTGAGCGTCAGACCCCGTAGAAAAGATCAAAGGATCTTCTTGAGATCCTTTTTTTCTGCG
CGTAATCTGCTGCTTGCAAACAAAAAAACCACCGCTACCAGCGGTGGTTTGTTTGCCGGATCAAGAGCTA
CCAACTCTTTTTCCGAAGGTAACTGGCTTCAGCAGAGCGCAGATACCAAATACTGTTCTTCTAGTGTAGC
CGTAGTTAGGCCACCACTTCAAGAACTCTGTAGCACCGCCTACATACCTCGCTCTGCTAATCCTGTTACC
AGTGGCTGCTGCCAGTGGCGATAAGTCGTGTCTTACCGGGTTGGACTCAAGACGATAGTTACCGGATAAG
GCGCAGCGGTCGGGCTGAACGGGGGGTTCGTGCACACAGCCCAGCTTGGAGCGAACGACCTACACCGAAC
TGAGATACCTACAGCGTGAGCTATGAGAAAGCGCCACGCTTCCCGAAGGGAGAAAGGCGGACAGGTATCC
GGTAAGCGGCAGGGTCGGAACAGGAGAGCGCACGAGGGAGCTTCCAGGGGGAAACGCCTGGTATCTTTAT
AGTCCTGTCGGGTTTCGCCACCTCTGACTTGAGCGTCGATTTTTGTGATGCTCGTCAGGGGGGCGGAGCC
TATGGAAAAACGCCAGCAACGCGGCCTTTTTACGGTTCCTGGCCTTTTGCTGGCCTTTTGCTCACATGTT
CTTTCCTGCGTTATCCCCTGATTCTGTGGATAACCGTATTACCGCTAGCCAGGAAGAGTTTGTAGAAACG
CAAAAAGGCCATCCGTCAGGATGGCCTTCTGCTTAGTTTGATGCCTGGCAGTTTATGGCGGGCGTCCTGC
CCGCCACCCTCCGGGCCGTTGCTTCACAACGTTCAAATCCGCTCCCGGCGGATTTGTCCTACTCAGGAGA
GCGTTCACCGACAAACAACAGATAAAACGAAAGGCCCAGTCTTCCGACTGAGCCTTTCGTTTTATTTGAT
GCCTGGCAGTTCCCTACTCTCGCGTTAACGCTACCATGG
Features (pLannotate 1.2.2; 11 found; start..end, strand, type, name):
     44..165     -  protein_bind   attR5: mutant version of attR; recombination site for the Gateway® LR reaction LR Clonase™
    174..884     +  CDS            mRuby3: mRuby3 is a basic (constitutively fluorescent) red fluorescent protein published in 2016, derived from Entacmaea quadricolor. It has low acid sensitivity.
    885..1009    +  protein_bind   attR1: mutant version of attR; recombination site for the Gateway® LR reaction LR Clonase™
   1082..1100    -  promoter       T7 promoter: promoter for bacteriophage T7 RNA polymerase
   1170..1192    +  misc_feature   MCS (fragment): pUC18/19 multiple cloning site
   1284..1307    +  promoter       Pc promoter (fragment): intI1 (promoter lies within the coding sequence); class 1 integron promoter
   1483..1539    +  CDS            GmR (fragment): gentamycin acetyltransferase; aacC1; confers resistance to gentamycin
   1546..2337    +  CDS            SmR: aminoglycoside adenylyltransferase (Murphy, 1985); aadA; confers resistance to spectinomycin and streptomycin
   2430..3018    +  rep_origin     ori: high-copy-number ColE1/pMB1/pBR322/pUC origin of replication
   3153..3180    -  terminator     rrnB T2 terminator: transcription terminator T2 from the E. coli rrnB gene
   3312..3355    +  terminator     rrnB T1 terminator: Escherichia coli rrnB; transcription terminator T1 from the E. coli rrnB gene
