[The description below was written by a language model from this plasmid's Addgene catalogue record and pLannotate feature annotations shown in this document.]
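Description:
C512-E23: attB5r-mRuby3-nostop-attB1r is a small (about 3.4 kb) Gateway entry clone built on the pDonr235 backbone and intended as a modular part for multisite recombinational assembly rather than as an expression vector in its own right. It replicates in E. coli from a high-copy ColE1/pUC-type origin and is selected with spectinomycin through the aadA aminoglycoside adenylyltransferase gene (SmR). A fragment of the class 1 integron Pc promoter and a short remnant of a gentamicin acetyltransferase gene lie just upstream of that marker and appear to be remnants of an integron-type cassette. The rrnB T1 and T2 terminators sit in the backbone, where they typically insulate the cloning region from read-through transcription. A T7 promoter sequence is annotated downstream of the insert on the opposite strand, along with a fragment of a pUC multiple cloning site.

The payload is the coding sequence for mRuby3, a monomeric, constitutively fluorescent red protein derived from Entacmaea quadricolor, cloned without a stop codon. The automated annotation flanks it with an attR5 site upstream and an attR1 site immediately downstream. This corresponds to the "attB5r/attB1r" naming in the catalogue entry, where reversed-orientation sites produce attR-type junctions in the entry clone. No promoter driving mRuby3 is annotated. In a multisite LR reaction, this module is combined with other compatible entry clones, including one carrying a gene of interest, and a destination vector. Because mRuby3 lacks a stop codon and ends at the att1 junction, translation can read through into the downstream gene to produce N-terminal mRuby3 fusion proteins. This supports combinatorial construction of tagged expression clones.
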