Addgene plasmid #162945: C512-E23: attB5r-mRuby3-nostop-attB1r
Purpose: Gateway attB5r/attB1r entry clone for generation of N-terminal mRuby3 fusion proteins
Depositing lab: Dominic Esposito. Depositing organization: National Cancer Institute (NCI). Publication: Combinatorial assembly of clone libraries using site-specific recombination. Wall VE, Garvey LA, Mehalko JL, Procter LV, Esposito D. Methods Mol Biol. 2014;1116:193-208. doi: 10.1007/978-1-62703-764-8_14. PubMed 24395366.
Backbone
  Vector backbone: pDonr235
  Vector type: Synthetic Biology
Growth in bacteria
  Bacterial resistance: Spectinomycin, 50 μg/mL
  Growth temperature: 37°C
  Growth strain: DH5alpha
  Copy number: High Copy
Gene/Insert
  Gene/Insert name: monomeric Ruby3 fluorescent protein (alt name: mRuby3)
  Species: Synthetic
  Cloning method: Gateway Cloning
Terms and licenses: Academic/Nonprofit Terms; Industry Terms: Not Available to Industry
How to cite: C512-E23: attB5r-mRuby3-nostop-attB1r was a gift from Dominic Esposito (Addgene plasmid # 162945 ; http://n2t.net/addgene:162945 ; RRID:Addgene_162945)
